Addgene plasmid #249224: pLenti-hITGB1-gRNA3
Purpose: ITGB1 CRISPR KO
Depositing lab: Weihong Tan. Depositing organization: Hangzhou Institute of Medicine, Chinese Academy of Sciences. Publication: SPARK-seq: A high-throughput platform for aptamer discovery and kinetic profiling. Luo G, Song J, Fu Y, Jiang Y, Gao Y, Zhong Z, Li L, Wei Y, Jia HR, Guo L, Fu T, Wu Q, Tan W. Science. 2026 Jan;391(6780):eadv6127. doi: 10.1126/science.adv6127. Epub 2026 Jan 1. PubMed 41477891.
Backbone
  Vector backbone: pLenti-sgRNA
  Backbone manufacturer: Eric Lander and David Sabatini, Addgene plasmid #71409
  Vector type: Lentiviral, CRISPR
Growth in bacteria
  Bacterial resistance: Ampicillin, 100 μg/mL
  Growth temperature: 37°C
  Growth strain: NEB Stable
  Copy number: High Copy
Gene/Insert
  Gene/Insert name: ITGB1
  gRNA/shRNA sequence: AGGCCTCTGGGCTTTACGG
  Species: H. sapiens (human)
  Entrez Gene: ITGB1 (a.k.a. CD29, FNRB, GPIIA, MDF2, MSK12, VLA-BETA, VLAB)
  Promoter: U6
  Cloning method: Restriction Enzyme; 5′ cloning site Unknown (unknown if destroyed)
Terms and licenses: Academic/Nonprofit Terms; Industry Terms: Not Available to Industry
How to cite: pLenti-hITGB1-gRNA3 was a gift from Weihong Tan (Addgene plasmid # 249224 ; http://n2t.net/addgene:249224 ; RRID:Addgene_249224)
