[The description below was written by a language model from this plasmid's Addgene catalogue record and pLannotate feature annotations shown in this document.]
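Description:
pLenti-hITGB1-gRNA3 is a lentiviral CRISPR guide-RNA vector built on the pLenti-sgRNA backbone and designed to knock out human ITGB1, the gene encoding integrin β1 (CD29). It is the third guide in what its name suggests is a set targeting this gene. The plasmid is propagated in E. coli as a high-copy construct through a ColE1/pUC-type origin with ampicillin selection (β-lactamase). It also carries an f1 origin and remnants of a lac/lacZα cloning region flanked by T3 and T7 promoters.

The viral portion has a third-generation, self-inactivating layout. An RSV promoter replaces the U3 region of a truncated HIV-1 5′ LTR to drive genomic RNA production in packaging cells. It is followed by the Ψ packaging signal with a gag fragment, the Rev response element for nuclear export, a cPPT/CTS element, WPRE to enhance expression, and a ΔU3 3′ LTR. An SV40 polyadenylation signal and SV40 origin lie downstream of the 3′ LTR.

Within this frame, a human U6 RNA polymerase III promoter transcribes the ITGB1-specific spacer fused to the Streptococcus pyogenes Cas9 guide scaffold. A separate EF-1α core promoter drives puromycin N-acetyltransferase, which allows selection of transduced mammalian cells. No Cas9 coding sequence is annotated, so the nuclease must be supplied separately, for example from a Cas9-expressing cell line or a second vector. The stated purpose is CRISPR knockout of ITGB1. The exact restriction sites used to insert the guide are not recorded.
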