Features (pLannotate 1.2.2; 27 found; start..end, strand, type, name):
      5..231     +  promoter       RSV promoter: Rous sarcoma virus enhancer/promoter
    232..412     +  LTR            5' LTR (truncated): truncated 5' long terminal repeat (LTR) from HIV-1
    459..584     +  misc_feature   HIV-1 Ψ: packaging signal of human immunodeficiency virus type 1
    568..931     +  CDS            HIV-1 gag (fragment): gag protein from human immunodeficiency virus 1; gag
   1077..1310    +  misc_feature   RRE: The Rev response element (RRE) of HIV-1 allows for Rev-dependent mRNA export from the nucleus to the cytoplasm.
   1687..1713    +  CDS            Rev (fragment): human immunodeficiency virus 1 (HIV-1) Rev protein; rev; enhances nuclear export of unspliced and incompletely spliced viral mRNAs
   1717..1957    +  promoter       U6 promoter: RNA polymerase III promoter for human U6 snRNA
   1986..2061    +  misc_RNA       gRNA scaffold: guide RNA scaffold for the Streptococcus pyogenes CRISPR/Cas9 system
   2109..2226    +  misc_feature   cPPT/CTS: central polypurine tract and central termination sequence of HIV-1
   2295..2506    +  promoter       EF-1α core promoter: core promoter for human elongation factor EF-1α
   2532..3131    +  CDS            PuroR (fragment): puromycin N-acetyltransferase; pac from Streptomyces; confers resistance to puromycin
   3147..3735    +  misc_feature   WPRE: woodchuck hepatitis virus posttranscriptional regulatory element
   3786..3805    +  misc_feature   cPPT/CTS (fragment): central polypurine tract and central termination sequence of HIV-1
   3807..4040    +  LTR            3' LTR (ΔU3): self-inactivating 3' long terminal repeat (LTR) from HIV-1
   4118..4239    +  polyA_signal   SV40 poly(A) signal: SV40 polyadenylation signal
   4279..4414    +  rep_origin     SV40 ori: SV40 origin of replication
   4435..4453    -  promoter       T7 promoter: promoter for bacteriophage T7 RNA polymerase
   4461..4616    +  CDS            lacZα (fragment): LacZα fragment of β-galactosidase; lacZ fragment
   4621..5049    +  rep_origin     f1 ori (sequence partly withheld): f1 bacteriophage origin of replication; arrow indicates direction of (+) strand synthesis
   5102..5206    +  promoter       AmpR promoter: bla
   5207..6067    +  CDS            AmpR: β-lactamase; bla; confers resistance to ampicillin, carbenicillin, and related antibiotics
   6238..6826    +  rep_origin     ori: high-copy-number ColE1/pMB1/pBR322/pUC origin of replication
   7009..7101    +  CDS            lacI (fragment): lac repressor; lacI; The lac repressor binds to the lac operator to inhibit transcription in E. coli. This inhibition can be relieved by adding lactose or isopropyl-β-D-thiogalactopyranoside (IPTG).
   7114..7135    +  protein_bind   CAP binding site: CAP binding activates transcription in the presence of cAMP. E. coli catabolite activator protein
   7150..7180    +  promoter       lac promoter: promoter for the E. coli lac operon
   7188..7204    +  protein_bind   lac operator: The lac repressor binds to the lac operator to inhibit transcription in E. coli. This inhibition can be relieved by adding lactose or isopropyl-β-D-thiogalactopyranoside (IPTG). lac repressor encoded by lacI
   7249..7267    +  promoter       T3 promoter: promoter for bacteriophage T3 RNA polymerase
>Addgene plasmid #249224 | pLenti-hITGB1-gRNA3 | addgene full sequence | sequence record 499772 | Addgene NGS Result
TTAATGTAGTCTTATGCAATACTCTTGTAGTCTTGCAACATGGTAACGATGAGTTAGCAACATGCCTTAC
AAGGAGAGAAAAAGCACCGTGCATGCCGATTGGTGGAAGTAAGGTGGTACGATCGTGCCTTATTAGGAAG
GCAACAGACGGGTCTGACATGGATTGGACGAACCACTGAATTGCCGCATTGCAGAGATATTGTATTTAAG
TGCCTAGCTCGATACATAAACGGGTCTCTCTGGTTAGACCAGATCTGAGCCTGGGAGCTCTCTGGCTAAC
TAGGGAACCCACTGCTTAAGCCTCAATAAAGCTTGCCTTGAGTGCTTCAAGTAGTGTGTGCCCGTCTGTT
GTGTGACTCTGGTAACTAGAGATCCCTCAGACCCTTTTAGTCAGTGTGGAAAATCTCTAGCAGTGGCGCC
CGAACAGGGACTTGAAAGCGAAAGGGAAACCAGAGGAGCTCTCTCGACGCAGGACTCGGCTTGCTGAAGC
GCGCACGGCAAGAGGCGAGGGGCGGCGACTGGTGAGTACGCCAAAAATTTTGACTAGCGGAGGCTAGAAG
GAGAGAGATGGGTGCGAGAGCGTCAGTATTAAGCGGGGGAGAATTAGATCGCGATGGGAAAAAATTCGGT
TAAGGCCAGGGGGAAAGAAAAAATATAAATTAAAACATATAGTATGGGCAAGCAGGGAGCTAGAACGATT
CGCAGTTAATCCTGGCCTGTTAGAAACATCAGAAGGCTGTAGACAAATACTGGGACAGCTACAACCATCC
CTTCAGACAGGATCAGAAGAACTTAGATCATTATATAATACAGTAGCAACCCTCTATTGTGTGCATCAAA
GGATAGAGATAAAAGACACCAAGGAAGCTTTAGACAAGATAGAGGAAGAGCAAAACAAAAGTAAGACCAC
CGCACAGCAAGCGGCCGCTGATCTTCAGACCTGGAGGAGGAGATATGAGGGACAATTGGAGAAGTGAATT
ATATAAATATAAAGTAGTAAAAATTGAACCATTAGGAGTAGCACCCACCAAGGCAAAGAGAAGAGTGGTG
CAGAGAGAAAAAAGAGCAGTGGGAATAGGAGCTTTGTTCCTTGGGTTCTTGGGAGCAGCAGGAAGCACTA
TGGGCGCAGCGTCAATGACGCTGACGGTACAGGCCAGACAATTATTGTCTGGTATAGTGCAGCAGCAGAA
CAATTTGCTGAGGGCTATTGAGGCGCAACAGCATCTGTTGCAACTCACAGTCTGGGGCATCAAGCAGCTC
CAGGCAAGAATCCTGGCTGTGGAAAGATACCTAAAGGATCAACAGCTCCTGGGGATTTGGGGTTGCTCTG
GAAAACTCATTTGCACCACTGCTGTGCCTTGGAATGCTAGTTGGAGTAATAAATCTCTGGAACAGATTTG
GAATCACACGACCTGGATGGAGTGGGACAGAGAAATTAACAATTACACAAGCTTAATACACTCCTTAATT
GAAGAATCGCAAAACCAGCAAGAAAAGAATGAACAAGAATTATTGGAATTAGATAAATGGGCAAGTTTGT
GGAATTGGTTTAACATAACAAATTGGCTGTGGTATATAAAATTATTCATAATGATAGTAGGAGGCTTGGT
AGGTTTAAGAATAGTTTTTGCTGTACTTTCTATAGTGAATAGAGTTAGGCAGGGATATTCACCATTATCG
TTTCAGACCCACCTCCCAACCCCGAGGGGACCCAGAGAGGGCCTATTTCCCATGATTCCTTCATATTTGC
ATATACGATACAAGGCTGTTAGAGAGATAATTAGAATTAATTTGACTGTAAACACAAAGATATTAGTACA
AAATACGTGACGTAGAAAGTAATAATTTCTTGGGTAGTTTGCAGTTTTAAAATTATGTTTTAAAATGGAC
TATCATATGCTTACCGTAACTTGAAAGTATTTCGATTTCTTGGCTTTATATATCTTGTGGAAAGGACGAA
ACACCGAGGCCTCTGGGCTTTACGGGTTTTAGAGCTAGAAATAGCAAGTTAAAATAAGGCTAGTCCGTTA
TCAACTTGAAAAAGTGGCACCGAGTCGGTGCTTTTTTGAATTCTAGATCTTGAGACAAATGGCAGTATTC
ATCCACAATTTTAAAAGAAAAGGGGGGATTGGGGGGTACAGTGCAGGGGAAAGAATAGTAGACATAATAG
CAACAGACATACAAACTAAAGAATTACAAAAACAAATTACAAAAATTCAAAATTTTCGGGTTTATTACAG
GGACAGCAGAGATCCACTTTGGCGCCGGCTCGAGTGGCTCCGGTGCCCGTCAGTGGGCAGAGCGCACATC
GCCCACAGTCCCCGAGAAGTTGGGGGGAGGGGTCGGCAATTGAACCGGTGCCTAGAGAAGGTGGCGCGGG
GTAAACTGGGAAAGTGATGTCGTGTACTGGCTCCGCCTTTTTCCCGAGGGTGGGGGAGAACCGTATATAA
GTGCAGTAGTCGCCGTGAACGTTCTTTTTCGCAACGGGTTTGCCGCCAGAACACAGGTGTCGTGACGCGG
GATCCGCCACCATGACCGAGTACAAGCCCACGGTGCGCCTCGCCACCCGCGACGACGTCCCCAGGGCCGT
ACGCACCCTCGCCGCCGCGTTCGCCGACTACCCCGCCACGCGCCACACCGTCGATCCGGACCGCCACATC
GAGCGGGTCACCGAGCTGCAAGAACTCTTCCTCACGCGCGTCGGGCTCGACATCGGCAAGGTGTGGGTCG
CGGACGACGGCGCCGCGGTGGCGGTCTGGACCACGCCGGAGAGCGTCGAAGCGGGGGCGGTGTTCGCCGA
GATCGGCCCGCGCATGGCCGAGTTGAGCGGTTCCCGGCTGGCCGCGCAGCAACAGATGGAAGGCCTCCTG
GCGCCGCACCGGCCCAAGGAGCCCGCGTGGTTCCTGGCCACCGTCGGAGTCTCGCCCGACCACCAGGGCA
AGGGTCTGGGCAGCGCCGTCGTGCTCCCCGGAGTGGAGGCGGCCGAGCGCGCCGGGGTGCCCGCCTTCCT
GGAGACCTCCGCGCCCCGCAACCTCCCCTTCTACGAGCGGCTCGGCTTCACCGTCACCGCCGACGTCGAG
GTGCCCGAAGGACCGCGCACCTGGTGCATGACCCGCAAGCCCGGTGCCTGAACGCGTTAAGTCGACAATC
AACCTCTGGATTACAAAATTTGTGAAAGATTGACTGGTATTCTTAACTATGTTGCTCCTTTTACGCTATG
TGGATACGCTGCTTTAATGCCTTTGTATCATGCTATTGCTTCCCGTATGGCTTTCATTTTCTCCTCCTTG
TATAAATCCTGGTTGCTGTCTCTTTATGAGGAGTTGTGGCCCGTTGTCAGGCAACGTGGCGTGGTGTGCA
CTGTGTTTGCTGACGCAACCCCCACTGGTTGGGGCATTGCCACCACCTGTCAGCTCCTTTCCGGGACTTT
CGCTTTCCCCCTCCCTATTGCCACGGCGGAACTCATCGCCGCCTGCCTTGCCCGCTGCTGGACAGGGGCT
CGGCTGTTGGGCACTGACAATTCCGTGGTGTTGTCGGGGAAATCATCGTCCTTTCCTTGGCTGCTCGCCT
GTGTTGCCACCTGGATTCTGCGCGGGACGTCCTTCTGCTACGTCCCTTCGGCCCTCAATCCAGCGGACCT
TCCTTCCCGCGGCCTGCTGCCGGCTCTGCGGCCTCTTCCGCGTCTTCGCCTTCGCCCTCAGACGAGTCGG
ATCTCCCTTTGGGCCGCCTCCCCGCGTCGACTTTAAGACCAATGACTTACAAGGCAGCTGTAGATCTTAG
CCACTTTTTAAAAGAAAAGGGGGGACTGGAAGGGCTAATTCACTCCCAACGAAGACAAGATCTGCTTTTT
GCTTGTACTGGGTCTCTCTGGTTAGACCAGATCTGAGCCTGGGAGCTCTCTGGCTAACTAGGGAACCCAC
TGCTTAAGCCTCAATAAAGCTTGCCTTGAGTGCTTCAAGTAGTGTGTGCCCGTCTGTTGTGTGACTCTGG
TAACTAGAGATCCCTCAGACCCTTTTAGTCAGTGTGGAAAATCTCTAGCAGTACGTATAGTAGTTCATGT
CATCTTATTATTCAGTATTTATAACTTGCAAAGAAATGAATATCAGAGAGTGAGAGGAACTTGTTTATTG
CAGCTTATAATGGTTACAAATAAAGCAATAGCATCACAAATTTCACAAATAAAGCATTTTTTTCACTGCA
TTCTAGTTGTGGTTTGTCCAAACTCATCAATGTATCTTATCATGTCTGGCTCTAGCTATCCCGCCCCTAA
CTCCGCCCATCCCGCCCCTAACTCCGCCCAGTTCCGCCCATTCTCCGCCCCATGGCTGACTAATTTTTTT
TATTTATGCAGAGGCCGAGGCCGCCTCGGCCTCTGAGCTATTCCAGAAGTAGTGAGGAGGCTTTTTTGGA
GGCCTAGGGACGTACCCAATTCGCCCTATAGTGAGTCGTATTACGCGCGCTCACTGGCCGTCGTTTTACA
ACGTCGTGACTGGGAAAACCCTGGCGTTACCCAACTTAATCGCCTTGCAGCACATCCCCCTTTCGCCAGC
TGGCGTAATAGCGAAGAGGCCCGCACCGATCGCCCTTCCCAACAGTTGCGCAGCCTGAATGGCGAATGGG
[124 nt withheld, positions 4621-4744]
C
[91 nt withheld, positions 4746-4836]
A
[49 nt withheld, positions 4838-4886]
CCTTTGACGTTGGAGTCCACGTTCTTT
[37 nt withheld, positions 4914-4950]
ACCCTATCTCGGTCTATTCTTTTGATTTATAAGGGATTTTGCCGATTTCGGCCTATTGGTTAAAAAATGA
GCTGATTTAACAAAAATTTAACGCGAATTTTAACAAAATATTAACGCTTACAATTTAGGTGGCACTTTTC
GGGGAAATGTGCGCGGAACCCCTATTTGTTTATTTTTCTAAATACATTCAAATATGTATCCGCTCATGAG
ACAATAACCCTGATAAATGCTTCAATAATATTGAAAAAGGAAGAGTATGAGTATTCAACATTTCCGTGTC
GCCCTTATTCCCTTTTTTGCGGCATTTTGCCTTCCTGTTTTTGCTCACCCAGAAACGCTGGTGAAAGTAA
AAGATGCTGAAGATCAGTTGGGTGCACGAGTGGGTTACATCGAACTGGATCTCAACAGCGGTAAGATCCT
TGAGAGTTTTCGCCCCGAAGAACGTTTTCCAATGATGAGCACTTTTAAAGTTCTGCTATGTGGCGCGGTA
TTATCCCGTATTGACGCCGGGCAAGAGCAACTCGGTCGCCGCATACACTATTCTCAGAATGACTTGGTTG
AGTACTCACCAGTCACAGAAAAGCATCTTACGGATGGCATGACAGTAAGAGAATTATGCAGTGCTGCCAT
AACCATGAGTGATAACACTGCGGCCAACTTACTTCTGACAACGATCGGAGGACCGAAGGAGCTAACCGCT
TTTTTGCACAACATGGGGGATCATGTAACTCGCCTTGATCGTTGGGAACCGGAGCTGAATGAAGCCATAC
CAAACGACGAGCGTGACACCACGATGCCTGTAGCAATGGCAACAACGTTGCGCAAACTATTAACTGGCGA
ACTACTTACTCTAGCTTCCCGGCAACAATTAATAGACTGGATGGAGGCGGATAAAGTTGCAGGACCACTT
CTGCGCTCGGCCCTTCCGGCTGGCTGGTTTATTGCTGATAAATCTGGAGCCGGTGAGCGTGGGTCTCGCG
GTATCATTGCAGCACTGGGGCCAGATGGTAAGCCCTCCCGTATCGTAGTTATCTACACGACGGGGAGTCA
GGCAACTATGGATGAACGAAATAGACAGATCGCTGAGATAGGTGCCTCACTGATTAAGCATTGGTAACTG
TCAGACCAAGTTTACTCATATATACTTTAGATTGATTTAAAACTTCATTTTTAATTTAAAAGGATCTAGG
TGAAGATCCTTTTTGATAATCTCATGACCAAAATCCCTTAACGTGAGTTTTCGTTCCACTGAGCGTCAGA
CCCCGTAGAAAAGATCAAAGGATCTTCTTGAGATCCTTTTTTTCTGCGCGTAATCTGCTGCTTGCAAACA
AAAAAACCACCGCTACCAGCGGTGGTTTGTTTGCCGGATCAAGAGCTACCAACTCTTTTTCCGAAGGTAA
CTGGCTTCAGCAGAGCGCAGATACCAAATACTGTTCTTCTAGTGTAGCCGTAGTTAGGCCACCACTTCAA
GAACTCTGTAGCACCGCCTACATACCTCGCTCTGCTAATCCTGTTACCAGTGGCTGCTGCCAGTGGCGAT
AAGTCGTGTCTTACCGGGTTGGACTCAAGACGATAGTTACCGGATAAGGCGCAGCGGTCGGGCTGAACGG
GGGGTTCGTGCACACAGCCCAGCTTGGAGCGAACGACCTACACCGAACTGAGATACCTACAGCGTGAGCT
ATGAGAAAGCGCCACGCTTCCCGAAGGGAGAAAGGCGGACAGGTATCCGGTAAGCGGCAGGGTCGGAACA
GGAGAGCGCACGAGGGAGCTTCCAGGGGGAAACGCCTGGTATCTTTATAGTCCTGTCGGGTTTCGCCACC
TCTGACTTGAGCGTCGATTTTTGTGATGCTCGTCAGGGGGGCGGAGCCTATGGAAAAACGCCAGCAACGC
GGCCTTTTTACGGTTCCTGGCCTTTTGCTGGCCTTTTGCTCACATGTTCTTTCCTGCGTTATCCCCTGAT
TCTGTGGATAACCGTATTACCGCCTTTGAGTGAGCTGATACCGCTCGCCGCAGCCGAACGACCGAGCGCA
GCGAGTCAGTGAGCGAGGAAGCGGAAGAGCGCCCAATACGCAAACCGCCTCTCCCCGCGCGTTGGCCGAT
TCATTAATGCAGCTGGCACGACAGGTTTCCCGACTGGAAAGCGGGCAGTGAGCGCAACGCAATTAATGTG
AGTTAGCTCACTCATTAGGCACCCCAGGCTTTACACTTTATGCTTCCGGCTCGTATGTTGTGTGGAATTG
TGAGCGGATAACAATTTCACACAGGAAACAGCTATGACCATGATTACGCCAAGCGCGCAATTAACCCTCA
CTAAAGGGAACAAAAGCTGGAGCTGCAAGC
